Addgene plasmid #176825: pEE068
Purpose: Encodes codon optimized putative thermophilic PET hydrolase enzyme for bacterial expression
Depositing lab: Gregg Beckham. Depositing organization: National Laboratory of the Rockies (NLR). Publication: Sourcing thermotolerant poly(ethylene terephthalate) hydrolase scaffolds from natural diversity. Erickson E, Gado JE, Avilan L, Bratti F, Brizendine RK, Cox PA, Gill R, Graham R, Kim DJ, Konig G, Michener WE, Poudel S, Ramirez KJ, Shakespeare TJ, Zahn M, Boyd ES, Payne CM, DuBois JL, Pickford AR, Beckham GT, McGeehan JE. Nat Commun. 2022 Dec 21;13(1):7850. doi: 10.1038/s41467-022-35237-x. PubMed 36543766.
Backbone
  Vector backbone: pET21b(+)
  Backbone manufacturer: EMD Biosciences
  Backbone size w/o insert (bp): 5366
  Vector type: Bacterial Expression
Growth in bacteria
  Bacterial resistance: Ampicillin, 100 μg/mL
  Growth temperature: 37°C
  Growth strain: DH5alpha
  Copy number: High Copy
Gene/Insert
  Gene/Insert name: 707 (alt names: Tha_cut1; Thermobifida alba ADV92525.1)
  Species: Thermobifida alba
  Insert size (bp): 783
  Promoter: T7
  Tag / fusion protein: 6xHis (C terminal on backbone)
  Cloning method: Restriction Enzyme; 5′ cloning site NdeI (unknown if destroyed); 3′ cloning site XhoI (unknown if destroyed)
  Sequencing primers: 5′ T7 For; 3′ T7 Rev
Terms and licenses: Academic/Nonprofit Terms; Industry Terms: Not Available to Industry
Depositor comments: Accession Number ADV92525.1
How to cite: pEE068 was a gift from Gregg Beckham (Addgene plasmid # 176825 ; http://n2t.net/addgene:176825 ; RRID:Addgene_176825)
