[The description below was written by a language model from this plasmid's Addgene catalogue record and pLannotate feature annotations shown in this document.]
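Description:
pEE068 is a bacterial expression plasmid built on the pET21b(+) backbone that encodes a codon-optimized putative thermophilic PET hydrolase from Thermobifida alba, catalogued as enzyme "707" and also called Tha_cut1. The 783 bp insert was placed between the NdeI and XhoI sites, putting it in frame with the backbone-encoded C-terminal 6xHis tag for affinity purification. The automated annotation matches the coding region to a characterized cutinase known to hydrolyze short-chain fatty acid esters, cutin, polycaprolactone and PET. This is a homology hit and does not identify the insert itself, but it agrees with the stated function. The short histidine-tag feature just downstream corresponds to the backbone His tag.

Expression follows the standard pET design. A T7 promoter followed by a lac operator and the phage T7 gene 10 ribosome binding site drives the open reading frame, and a T7 terminator closes the transcription unit. The plasmid carries lacI under its own promoter, so transcription stays repressed until it is induced with IPTG or lactose in a host that supplies T7 RNA polymerase.

The plasmid is propagated through a ColE1/pMB1-type origin with the adjacent bom and rop elements from pBR322, and the record lists it as high copy. Selection is by ampicillin resistance from the bla gene. An f1 origin is also present, which allows single-stranded DNA production. The tetracycline-resistance fragments and the small solubility-tag hit are backbone remnants or annotation artefacts, not functional parts.

The construct comes from a survey of natural enzyme diversity for thermotolerant PET-degrading scaffolds, and it serves to produce the recombinant His-tagged enzyme in E. coli for purification and characterization.
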