Features (pLannotate 1.2.2; 19 found; start..end, strand, type, name):
     11..733     +  CDS            PETH_UNKP (fragment): Experimental evidence at protein level: Swiss-Prot protein existence level 1. Cutinase that degrades cutin fibers prepared from tomato peels and hydrolyzes various fatty acid monoesters with acyl chain lengths of 2 to 18, with a preference for short-chain substrates (C4 substrate at most). Cannot hydrolyze olive oil (PubMed:22194294). Is also able to degrade polyethylene terephthalate (PET), the most abundant polyester plastic in the world (PubMed:22194294, PubMed:32269349). Can also depolymerize poly(epsilon-caprolactone) (PCL), a synthetic aliphatic biodegradable polyester (PubMed:22194294).
    800..817     +  CDS            9xHis (fragment): 9xHis affinity tag
    827..876     +  CDS            SET1 (fragment): solubility-enhancement tag derived from T7 phage gene 10B
    884..931     +  terminator     T7 terminator: transcription terminator for bacteriophage T7 RNA polymerase
    968..1396    +  rep_origin     f1 ori (sequence partly withheld): f1 bacteriophage origin of replication; arrow indicates direction of (+) strand synthesis
   1449..1553    +  promoter       AmpR promoter: bla
   1554..2414    +  CDS            AmpR: β-lactamase; bla; confers resistance to ampicillin, carbenicillin, and related antibiotics
   2585..3173    +  rep_origin     ori: high-copy-number ColE1/pMB1/pBR322/pUC origin of replication
   3359..3498    -  misc_feature   bom: basis of mobility region from pBR322
   3600..3791    -  CDS            rop: Rop protein, which maintains plasmids at low copy number; rop
   3808..4188    +  CDS            YPB1_ECOLX: Protein predicted: Swiss-Prot protein existence level 4. From Escherichia coli.
   4260..4551    -  CDS            TcR (fragment): tetracycline efflux protein; tet; confers resistance to tetracycline
   4566..4587    -  protein_bind   CAP binding site: CAP binding activates transcription in the presence of cAMP. E. coli catabolite activator protein
   4600..5682    -  CDS            lacI: lac repressor; lacI; The lac repressor binds to the lac operator to inhibit transcription in E. coli. This inhibition can be relieved by adding lactose or isopropyl-β-D-thiogalactopyranoside (IPTG).
   5683..5760    -  promoter       lacI promoter: lacI
   5768..6047    -  CDS            TcR (fragment): tetracycline efflux protein; tet; confers resistance to tetracycline
   6069..6087    +  promoter       T7 promoter: promoter for bacteriophage T7 RNA polymerase
   6088..6112    +  protein_bind   lac operator: The lac repressor binds to the lac operator to inhibit transcription in E. coli. This inhibition can be relieved by adding lactose or isopropyl-β-D-thiogalactopyranoside (IPTG). lac repressor encoded by lacI
   6127..6149    +  RBS            RBS: efficient ribosome binding site from bacteriophage T7 gene 10 (Olins and Rangwala, 1989)
>Addgene plasmid #176825 | pEE068 | addgene full sequence | sequence record 349691 | Addgene NGS Result
TATACATATGGCTAACCCATACGAACGTGGTCCGAACCCAACTGACGCACTGCTGGAAGCTAGCTCCGGC
CCGTTTTCCGTGTCCGAAGAAAACGTTTCTCGTCTGAGCGCTTCCGGCTTCGGCGGTGGCACCATCTACT
ATCCGCGTGAGAACAACACTTATGGCGCCGTAGCCATCTCCCCGGGCTACACCGGTACTGAAGCTTCAAT
CGCATGGCTGGGTGGTCGTATCGCCAGCCACGGTTTCGTTGTTATCACCATCGATACTATCACCACACTG
GATCAGCCGGATTCTCGCGCTGAACAGCTGAACGCGGCCCTGAACCACATGATTAATCGCGCCTCCTCCA
CTGTTCGTTCCCGCATTGATTCCTCCCGCCTGGCGGTGATGGGCCATAGTATGGGTGGTGGCGGAACCCC
GCGTCTGGCCTCTCAGCGCCCGGATCTGAAAGCGGCGATTCCTCTGACCCCGTGGCACCTGAACAAAAAC
CGTTCCTCTGTGACTGTTCCGACCCTGATCATCGGCGCGGACCTGGATACCATCGCTCCGGTAGCCACTC
ACGCTAAACCGTTCTACAATAGCCTGCCGTCTAGCATCTCCAAAGCTTACCTAGAGCTGGATGGTGCGAC
CCACTTTGCGCCGAACATTCCGAATAAAATCATCGGTAAATATAGCGTTGCATGGCTGAAACGTTTCGTT
GATAACGATACCCGCTACACCCAGTTTCTGTGTCCGGGCCCACGTGACGGTCTGTTCGGCGAAGTCGAAG
AATATTGCTCTACCTGCCCGTTCCTCGAGCACCACCACCACCACCACTGAGATCCGGCTGCTAACAAAGC
CCGAAAGGAAGCTGAGTTGGCTGCTGCCACCGCTGAGCAATAACTAGCATAACCCCTTGGGGCCTCTAAA
CGGGTCTTGAGGGGTTTTTTGCTGAAAGGAGGAACTATATCCGGATTGGCGAATGGG
[124 nt withheld, positions 968-1091]
C
[91 nt withheld, positions 1093-1183]
A
[49 nt withheld, positions 1185-1233]
CCTTTGACGTTGGAGTCCACGTTCTTT
[37 nt withheld, positions 1261-1297]
ACCCTATCTCGGTCTATTCTTTTGATTTATAAGGGATTTTGCCGATTTCGGCCTATTGGTTAAAAAATGA
GCTGATTTAACAAAAATTTAACGCGAATTTTAACAAAATATTAACGCTTACAATTTAGGTGGCACTTTTC
GGGGAAATGTGCGCGGAACCCCTATTTGTTTATTTTTCTAAATACATTCAAATATGTATCCGCTCATGAG
ACAATAACCCTGATAAATGCTTCAATAATATTGAAAAAGGAAGAGTATGAGTATTCAACATTTCCGTGTC
GCCCTTATTCCCTTTTTTGCGGCATTTTGCCTTCCTGTTTTTGCTCACCCAGAAACGCTGGTGAAAGTAA
AAGATGCTGAAGATCAGTTGGGTGCACGAGTGGGTTACATCGAACTGGATCTCAACAGCGGTAAGATCCT
TGAGAGTTTTCGCCCCGAAGAACGTTTTCCAATGATGAGCACTTTTAAAGTTCTGCTATGTGGCGCGGTA
TTATCCCGTATTGACGCCGGGCAAGAGCAACTCGGTCGCCGCATACACTATTCTCAGAATGACTTGGTTG
AGTACTCACCAGTCACAGAAAAGCATCTTACGGATGGCATGACAGTAAGAGAATTATGCAGTGCTGCCAT
AACCATGAGTGATAACACTGCGGCCAACTTACTTCTGACAACGATCGGAGGACCGAAGGAGCTAACCGCT
TTTTTGCACAACATGGGGGATCATGTAACTCGCCTTGATCGTTGGGAACCGGAGCTGAATGAAGCCATAC
CAAACGACGAGCGTGACACCACGATGCCTGCAGCAATGGCAACAACGTTGCGCAAACTATTAACTGGCGA
ACTACTTACTCTAGCTTCCCGGCAACAATTAATAGACTGGATGGAGGCGGATAAAGTTGCAGGACCACTT
CTGCGCTCGGCCCTTCCGGCTGGCTGGTTTATTGCTGATAAATCTGGAGCCGGTGAGCGTGGGTCTCGCG
GTATCATTGCAGCACTGGGGCCAGATGGTAAGCCCTCCCGTATCGTAGTTATCTACACGACGGGGAGTCA
GGCAACTATGGATGAACGAAATAGACAGATCGCTGAGATAGGTGCCTCACTGATTAAGCATTGGTAACTG
TCAGACCAAGTTTACTCATATATACTTTAGATTGATTTAAAACTTCATTTTTAATTTAAAAGGATCTAGG
TGAAGATCCTTTTTGATAATCTCATGACCAAAATCCCTTAACGTGAGTTTTCGTTCCACTGAGCGTCAGA
CCCCGTAGAAAAGATCAAAGGATCTTCTTGAGATCCTTTTTTTCTGCGCGTAATCTGCTGCTTGCAAACA
AAAAAACCACCGCTACCAGCGGTGGTTTGTTTGCCGGATCAAGAGCTACCAACTCTTTTTCCGAAGGTAA
CTGGCTTCAGCAGAGCGCAGATACCAAATACTGTCCTTCTAGTGTAGCCGTAGTTAGGCCACCACTTCAA
GAACTCTGTAGCACCGCCTACATACCTCGCTCTGCTAATCCTGTTACCAGTGGCTGCTGCCAGTGGCGAT
AAGTCGTGTCTTACCGGGTTGGACTCAAGACGATAGTTACCGGATAAGGCGCAGCGGTCGGGCTGAACGG
GGGGTTCGTGCACACAGCCCAGCTTGGAGCGAACGACCTACACCGAACTGAGATACCTACAGCGTGAGCT
ATGAGAAAGCGCCACGCTTCCCGAAGGGAGAAAGGCGGACAGGTATCCGGTAAGCGGCAGGGTCGGAACA
GGAGAGCGCACGAGGGAGCTTCCAGGGGGAAACGCCTGGTATCTTTATAGTCCTGTCGGGTTTCGCCACC
TCTGACTTGAGCGTCGATTTTTGTGATGCTCGTCAGGGGGGCGGAGCCTATGGAAAAACGCCAGCAACGC
GGCCTTTTTACGGTTCCTGGCCTTTTGCTGGCCTTTTGCTCACATGTTCTTTCCTGCGTTATCCCCTGAT
TCTGTGGATAACCGTATTACCGCCTTTGAGTGAGCTGATACCGCTCGCCGCAGCCGAACGACCGAGCGCA
GCGAGTCAGTGAGCGAGGAAGCGGAAGAGCGCCTGATGCGGTATTTTCTCCTTACGCATCTGTGCGGTAT
TTCACACCGCAATGGTGCACTCTCAGTACAATCTGCTCTGATGCCGCATAGTTAAGCCAGTATACACTCC
GCTATCGCTACGTGACTGGGTCATGGCTGCGCCCCGACACCCGCCAACACCCGCTGACGCGCCCTGACGG
GCTTGTCTGCTCCCGGCATCCGCTTACAGACAAGCTGTGACCGTCTCCGGGAGCTGCATGTGTCAGAGGT
TTTCACCGTCATCACCGAAACGCGCGAGGCAGCTGCGGTAAAGCTCATCAGCGTGGTCGTGAAGCGATTC
ACAGATGTCTGCCTGTTCATCCGCGTCCAGCTCGTTGAGTTTCTCCAGAAGCGTTAATGTCTGGCTTCTG
ATAAAGCGGGCCATGTTAAGGGCGGTTTTTTCCTGTTTGGTCACTGATGCCTCCGTGTAAGGGGGATTTC
TGTTCATGGGGGTAATGATACCGATGAAACGAGAGAGGATGCTCACGATACGGGTTACTGATGATGAACA
TGCCCGGTTACTGGAACGTTGTGAGGGTAAACAACTGGCGGTATGGATGCGGCGGGACCAGAGAAAAATC
ACTCAGGGTCAATGCCAGCGCTTCGTTAATACAGATGTAGGTGTTCCACAGGGTAGCCAGCAGCATCCTG
CGATGCAGATCCGGAACATAATGGTGCAGGGCGCTGACTTCCGCGTTTCCAGACTTTACGAAACACGGAA
ACCGAAGACCATTCATGTTGTTGCTCAGGTCGCAGACGTTTTGCAGCAGCAGTCGCTTCACGTTCGCTCG
CGTATCGGTGATTCATTCTGCTAACCAGTAAGGCAACCCCGCCAGCCTAGCCGGGTCCTCAACGACAGGA
GCACGATCATGCGCACCCGTGGGGCCGCCATGCCGGCGATAATGGCCTGCTTCTCGCCGAAACGTTTGGT
GGCGGGACCAGTGACGAAGGCTTGAGCGAGGGCGTGCAAGATTCCGAATACCGCAAGCGACAGGCCGATC
ATCGTCGCGCTCCAGCGAAAGCGGTCCTCGCCGAAAATGACCCAGAGCGCTGCCGGCACCTGTCCTACGA
GTTGCATGATAAAGAAGACAGTCATAAGTGCGGCGACGATAGTCATGCCCCGCGCCCACCGGAAGGAGCT
GACTGGGTTGAAGGCTCTCAAGGGCATCGGTCGAGATCCCGGTGCCTAATGAGTGAGCTAACTTACATTA
ATTGCGTTGCGCTCACTGCCCGCTTTCCAGTCGGGAAACCTGTCGTGCCAGCTGCATTAATGAATCGGCC
AACGCGCGGGGAGAGGCGGTTTGCGTATTGGGCGCCAGGGTGGTTTTTCTTTTCACCAGTGAGACGGGCA
ACAGCTGATTGCCCTTCACCGCCTGGCCCTGAGAGAGTTGCAGCAAGCGGTCCACGCTGGTTTGCCCCAG
CAGGCGAAAATCCTGTTTGATGGTGGTTAACGGCGGGATATAACATGAGCTGTCTTCGGTATCGTCGTAT
CCCACTACCGAGATATCCGCACCAACGCGCAGCCCGGACTCGGTAATGGCGCGCATTGCGCCCAGCGCCA
TCTGATCGTTGGCAACCAGCATCGCAGTGGGAACGATGCCCTCATTCAGCATTTGCATGGTTTGTTGAAA
ACCGGACATGGCACTCCAGTCGCCTTCCCGTTCCGCTATCGGCTGAATTTGATTGCGAGTGAGATATTTA
TGCCAGCCAGCCAGACGCAGACGCGCCGAGACAGAACTTAATGGGCCCGCTAACAGCGCGATTTGCTGGT
GACCCAATGCGACCAGATGCTCCACGCCCAGTCGCGTACCGTCTTCATGGGAGAAAATAATACTGTTGAT
GGGTGTCTGGTCAGAGACATCAAGAAATAACGCCGGAACATTAGTGCAGGCAGCTTCCACAGCAATGGCA
TCCTGGTCATCCAGCGGATAGTTAATGATCAGCCCACTGACGCGTTGCGCGAGAAGATTGTGCACCGCCG
CTTTACAGGCTTCGACGCCGCTTCGTTCTACCATCGACACCACCACGCTGGCACCCAGTTGATCGGCGCG
AGATTTAATCGCCGCGACAATTTGCGACGGCGCGTGCAGGGCCAGACTGGAGGTGGCAACGCCAATCAGC
AACGACTGTTTGCCCGCCAGTTGTTGTGCCACGCGGTTGGGAATGTAATTCAGCTCCGCCATCGCCGCTT
CCACTTTTTCCCGCGTTTTCGCAGAAACGTGGCTGGCCTGGTTCACCACGCGGGAAACGGTCTGATAAGA
GACACCGGCATACTCTGCGACATCGTATAACGTTACTGGTTTCACATTCACCACCCTGAATTGACTCTCT
TCCGGGCGCTATCATGCCATACCGCGAAAGGTTTTGCGCCATTCGATGGTGTCCGGGATCTCGACGCTCT
CCCTTATGCGACTCCTGCATTAGGAAGCAGCCCAGTAGTAGGTTGAGGCCGTTGAGCACCGCCGCCGCAA
GGAATGGTGCATGCAAGGAGATGGCGCCCAACAGTCCCCCGGCCACGGGGCCTGCCACCATACCCACGCC
GAAACAAGCGCTCATGAGCCCGAAGTGGCGAGCCCGATCTTCCCCATCGGTGATGTCGGCGATATAGGCG
CCAGCAACCGCACCTGTGGCGCCGGTGATGCCGGCCACGATGCGTCCGGCGTAGAGGATCGAGATCTCGA
TCCCGCGAAATTAATACGACTCACTATAGGGGAATTGTGAGCGGATAACAATTCCCCTCTAGAAATAATT
TTGTTTAACTTTAAGAAGGAGA
