>Addgene plasmid #176825 | pEE068 | depositor partial sequence | sequence record 342705 | Insert (including NdeI and XhoI sites)
CATATGGCTAACCCATACGAACGTGGTCCGAACCCAACTGACGCACTGCTGGAAGCTAGCTCCGGCCCGT
TTTCCGTGTCCGAAGAAAACGTTTCTCGTCTGAGCGCTTCCGGCTTCGGCGGTGGCACCATCTACTATCC
GCGTGAGAACAACACTTATGGCGCCGTAGCCATCTCCCCGGGCTACACCGGTACTGAAGCTTCAATCGCA
TGGCTGGGTGGTCGTATCGCCAGCCACGGTTTCGTTGTTATCACCATCGATACTATCACCACACTGGATC
AGCCGGATTCTCGCGCTGAACAGCTGAACGCGGCCCTGAACCACATGATTAATCGCGCCTCCTCCACTGT
TCGTTCCCGCATTGATTCCTCCCGCCTGGCGGTGATGGGCCATAGTATGGGTGGTGGCGGAACCCCGCGT
CTGGCCTCTCAGCGCCCGGATCTGAAAGCGGCGATTCCTCTGACCCCGTGGCACCTGAACAAAAACCGTT
CCTCTGTGACTGTTCCGACCCTGATCATCGGCGCGGACCTGGATACCATCGCTCCGGTAGCCACTCACGC
TAAACCGTTCTACAATAGCCTGCCGTCTAGCATCTCCAAAGCTTACCTAGAGCTGGATGGTGCGACCCAC
TTTGCGCCGAACATTCCGAATAAAATCATCGGTAAATATAGCGTTGCATGGCTGAAACGTTTCGTTGATA
ACGATACCCGCTACACCCAGTTTCTGTGTCCGGGCCCACGTGACGGTCTGTTCGGCGAAGTCGAAGAATA
TTGCTCTACCTGCCCGTTCCTCGAG
